Addgene plasmid #99577: AbVec2.0-IGHG3
Purpose: (Empty Backbone) Expression of secretory immunoglobulin heavy chains in mammalian cells, human IgG3 isotype
Depositing lab: Hedda Wardemann. Depositing organization: Deutsches Krebsforschungszentrum (DKFZ).
Backbone
  Vector backbone: pUC19
  Backbone size (bp): 5882
  Vector type: Mammalian Expression
  Promoter: hCMV IE1 gene promoter
Growth in bacteria
  Bacterial resistance: Ampicillin, 100 μg/mL
  Growth temperature: 37°C
  Growth strain: DH5alpha
  Copy number: High Copy
Gene/Insert
  Cloning method: Restriction Enzyme
  Sequencing primers: 5′ GCTTCGTTAGAACGCGGCTAC
Terms and licenses: Academic/Nonprofit Terms; Industry Terms: Not Available to Industry
How to cite: AbVec2.0-IGHG3 was a gift from Hedda Wardemann (Addgene plasmid # 99577 ; http://n2t.net/addgene:99577 ; RRID:Addgene_99577)
