[The description below was written by a language model from this plasmid's Addgene catalogue record and the feature table of its GenBank file.]
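Description:
AbVec2.0-IGHG3 is a 5,882 bp mammalian expression plasmid built on a pUC19 backbone and supplied as an empty backbone for producing secreted immunoglobulin heavy chains of the human IgG3 isotype. In E. coli it is maintained at high copy through the ColE1/pUC-type origin and selected with ampicillin via the bla (beta-lactamase) gene and its own promoter. An f1 bacteriophage origin is also present, along with remnants of the pUC lac region (CAP site, lac promoter and operator) and the flanking M13 primer sites.

The expression unit is driven by the human cytomegalovirus immediate-early enhancer and promoter. Downstream of these lie an SP6 promoter and a primer site annotated as belonging to a synthetic intron, and the unit is closed by an SV40 polyadenylation signal. The roughly 1.3 kb stretch between these elements is not annotated in the feature table. From the stated purpose, it presumably contains the cloning site and the IgG3 constant-region sequence, and probably a secretion leader, but the record does not map these parts or name the restriction sites used. A Kozak-type motif is annotated just before the poly(A) signal; its position suggests an automated sequence match rather than the functional translation start. Beyond the terminator sits an SV40 enhancer/early promoter containing the SV40 origin, which can support episomal replication in cells expressing large T antigen. No mammalian selection marker is annotated, which fits transient expression.

The intended use is restriction-enzyme cloning of an antibody heavy-chain variable region to give a full-length IgG3 heavy chain. Recombinant antibody production would normally require co-expression of a matching light-chain construct, though the record does not describe one.
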