LOCUS       Exported 5882 bp ds-DNA circular SYN 12-MAY-2021
DEFINITION  Expression of secretory immunoglobulin heavy chains in mammalian
            cells, human IgG3 isotype.
ACCESSION   .
VERSION     .
KEYWORDS    AbVec2.0-IGHG3
SOURCE      synthetic DNA construct
  ORGANISM  synthetic DNA construct
REFERENCE   1 (bases 1 to 5882)
  TITLE     Immunoglobulin expression vectors
  JOURNAL   Unpublished
REFERENCE   2 (bases 1 to 5882)
  AUTHORS   .
  TITLE     Direct Submission
  JOURNAL   Exported May 12, 2021 from SnapGene Server 1.1.58
            http://www.snapgene.com
FEATURES             Location/Qualifiers
     source          1..5882
                     /organism="synthetic DNA construct"
                     /mol_type="other DNA"
     protein_bind    99..120
                     /label=CAP binding site
                     /bound_moiety="E. coli catabolite activator protein"
                     /note="CAP binding activates transcription in the presence
                     of cAMP."
     promoter        135..165
                     /label=lac promoter
                     /note="promoter for the E. coli lac operon"
     protein_bind    173..189
                     /label=lac operator
                     /bound_moiety="lac repressor encoded by lacI"
                     /note="The lac repressor binds to the lac operator to
                     inhibit transcription in E. coli. This inhibition can be
                     relieved by adding lactose or
                     isopropyl-beta-D-thiogalactopyranoside (IPTG)."
     primer_bind     178..200
                     /label=M13/pUC Reverse
                     /note="In lacZ gene"
     primer_bind     197..213
                     /label=M13 rev
                     /note="common sequencing primer, one of multiple similar
                     variants"
     primer_bind     197..213
                     /label=M13 Reverse
                     /note="In lacZ gene. Also called M13-rev"
     enhancer        242..621
                     /label=CMV enhancer
                     /note="human cytomegalovirus immediate early enhancer"
     promoter        622..825
                     /label=CMV promoter
                     /note="human cytomegalovirus (CMV) immediate early
                     promoter"
     primer_bind     776..796
                     /label=CMV-F
                     /note="Human CMV immediate early promoter, forward primer"
     primer_bind     822..846
                     /label=LNCX
                     /note="Human CMV promoter, forward primer"
     promoter        1056..1074
                     /label=SP6 promoter
                     /note="promoter for bacteriophage SP6 RNA polymerase"
     primer_bind     1056..1073
                     /label=SP6
                     /note="SP6 promoter, forward primer"
     primer_bind     1087..1106
                     /label=pMT2-F
                     /note="Synthetic intron, forward primer"
     regulatory      2410..2419
                     /regulatory_class="other"
                     /note="vertebrate consensus sequence for strong initiation
                     of translation (Kozak, 1987)"
     polyA_signal    2423..2557
                     /label=SV40 poly(A) signal
                     /note="SV40 polyadenylation signal"
     primer_bind     complement(2460..2479)
                     /label=SV40pA-R
                     /note="SV40 polyA, reverse primer"
     primer_bind     2514..2533
                     /label=EBV-rev
                     /note="SV40 polyA terminator, reverse primer"
     promoter        2626..2983
                     /label=SV40 promoter
                     /note="SV40 enhancer and early promoter"
     primer_bind     complement(2649..2669)
                     /label=pBABE 3'
                     /note="SV40 enhancer, reverse primer for pBABE vectors"
     rep_origin      2834..2969
                     /label=SV40 ori
                     /note="SV40 origin of replication"
     primer_bind     2896..2915
                     /label=SV40pro-F
                     /note="SV40 promoter/origin, forward primer"
     primer_bind     complement(3003..3020)
                     /label=M13 Forward
                     /note="In lacZ gene. Also called M13-F20 or M13 (-21)
                     Forward"
     primer_bind     complement(3003..3019)
                     /label=M13 fwd
                     /note="common sequencing primer, one of multiple similar
                     variants"
     primer_bind     complement(3012..3034)
                     /label=M13/pUC Forward
                     /note="In lacZ gene"
     rep_origin      3232..3687
                     /direction=RIGHT
                     /label=f1 ori
                     /note="f1 bacteriophage origin of replication; arrow
                     indicates direction of (+) strand synthesis"
     primer_bind     complement(3319..3338)
                     /label=F1ori-R
                     /note="F1 origin, reverse primer"
     primer_bind     3529..3550
                     /label=F1ori-F
                     /note="F1 origin, forward primer"
     primer_bind     complement(3704..3723)
                     /label=pRS-marker
                     /note="pRS vectors, use to sequence yeast selectable
                     marker"
     primer_bind     3823..3845
                     /label=pGEX 3'
                     /note="pGEX vectors, reverse primer"
     primer_bind     complement(3883..3901)
                     /label=pBRforEco
                     /note="pBR322 vectors, upsteam of EcoRI site, forward
                     primer"
     promoter        3969..4073
                     /gene="bla"
                     /label=AmpR promoter
     CDS             4074..4934
                     /codon_start=1
                     /gene="bla"
                     /product="beta-lactamase"
                     /label=AmpR
                     /note="confers resistance to ampicillin, carbenicillin, and
                     related antibiotics"
                     /translation="MSIQHFRVALIPFFAAFCLPVFAHPETLVKVKDAEDQLGARVGYI
                     ELDLNSGKILESFRPEERFPMMSTFKVLLCGAVLSRIDAGQEQLGRRIHYSQNDLVEYS
                     PVTEKHLTDGMTVRELCSAAITMSDNTAANLLLTTIGGPKELTAFLHNMGDHVTRLDRW
                     EPELNEAIPNDERDTTMPVAMATTLRKLLTGELLTLASRQQLIDWMEADKVAGPLLRSA
                     LPAGWFIADKSGAGERGSRGIIAALGPDGKPSRIVVIYTTGSQATMDERNRQIAEIGAS
                     LIKHW"
     primer_bind     complement(4292..4311)
                     /label=Amp-R
                     /note="Ampicillin resistance gene, reverse primer"
     rep_origin      5105..5693
                     /direction=RIGHT
                     /label=ori
                     /note="high-copy-number ColE1/pMB1/pBR322/pUC origin of
                     replication"
     primer_bind     5594..5613
                     /label=pBR322ori-F
                     /note="pBR322 origin, forward primer"
     primer_bind     5847..5864
                     /label=L4440
                     /note="L4440 vector, forward primer"
ORIGIN
        1 atacgcaaac cgcctctccc cgcgcgttgg ccgattcatt aatccaactg gcacgacagg
       61 tttcccgact ggaaagcggg cagtgagcgc aacgcaatta atgtgagtta gctcactcat
      121 taggcacccc aggctttaca ctttatgctt ccggctcgta tgttgtgtgg aattgtgagc
      181 ggataacaat ttcacacagg aaacagctat gacatgatta cgaattaatt cgagctcgcc
      241 cgacattgat tattgactag ttattaatag taatcaatta cggggtcatt agttcatagc
      301 ccatatatgg agttccgcgt tacataactt acggtaaatg gcccgcctgg ctgaccgccc
      361 aacgaccccc gcccattgac gtcaataatg acgtatgttc ccatagtaac gccaataggg
      421 actttccatt gacgtcaatg ggtggagtat ttacggtaaa ctgcccactt ggcagtacat
      481 caagtgtatc atatgccaag tacgccccct attgacgtca atgacggtaa atggcccgcc
      541 tggcattatg cccagtacat gaccttatgg gactttccta cttggcagta catctacgta
      601 ttagtcatcg ctattaccat ggtgatgcgg ttttggcagt acatcaatgg gcgtggatag
      661 cggtttgact cacggggatt tccaagtctc caccccattg acgtcaatgg gagtttgttt
      721 tggcaccaaa atcaacggga ctttccaaaa tgtcgtaaca actccgcccc attgacgcaa
      781 atgggcggta ggcgtgtacg gtgggaggtc tatataagca gagctcgttt agtgaaccgt
      841 cagatcgcct ggagacgcca tccacgctgt tttgacctcc atagaagaca ccgggaccga
      901 tccagcctcc gcggccggga acggtgcatt ggaacgcgga ttccccgtgc caagagtgac
      961 gtaagtaccg cctatagagt ctataggccc acccccttgg cttcgttaga acgcggctac
     1021 aattaataca taaccttatg tatcatacac atacgattta ggtgacacta tagaataaca
     1081 tccactttgc ctttctctcc acaggtgtcc actcccaggt ccaactgcac ctcggttcta
     1141 tcgattgaat tccaccatgg gatggtcatg tatcatcctt tttctagtag caactgcaac
     1201 cggttgacta actagctggt cgaccaaggg cccaagcgtc ttccccctgg cgccctgctc
     1261 caggagcacc tctgggggca cagcggccct gggctgcctg gtcaaggact acttcccaga
     1321 gccggtgacg gtgtcgtgga actcaggcgc cctgaccagc ggcgtgcaca ccttcccggc
     1381 tgtcctacag tcctcaggac tctactccct cagcagcgtg gtgaccgtgc cctccagcag
     1441 cttgggcacc cagacctaca cctgcaacgt gaatcacaag cccagcaaca ccaaggtgga
     1501 caagagagtt gagctgaaaa caccactggg cgatacaaca cacacttgcc caagatgccc
     1561 tgaaccaaaa tcttgcgaca cacctccgcc ttgtccacga tgtcctgagc caaagagttg
     1621 cgatacccct cctccttgtc cccggtgtcc cgaacccaag tcctgtgata cgcctccacc
     1681 atgtcccaga tgtccagcac ctgaactcct gggaggaccg tcagtcttcc tcttcccccc
     1741 aaaacccaag gataccctta tgatttcccg gacccctgag gtcacgtgcg tggtggtgga
     1801 cgtgagccac gaagaccccg aggtccagtt caagtggtac gtggacggcg tggaggtgca
     1861 taatgccaag acaaagccgc gggaggagca gtacaacagc acgttccgtg tggtcagcgt
     1921 cctcaccgtc ctgcaccagg actggctgaa cggcaaggag tacaagtgca aggtctccaa
     1981 caaagccctc ccagccccca tcgagaaaac catctccaaa accaaaggac agccccgaga
     2041 accacaggtg tacaccctgc ccccatcccg ggaggagatg accaagaacc aggtcagcct
     2101 gacctgcctg gtcaaaggct tctaccccag cgacatcgcc gtggagtggg agagcagcgg
     2161 gcagccggag aacaactaca acaccacgcc tcccatgctg gactccgacg gctccttctt
     2221 cctctacagc aagctcaccg tggacaagag caggtggcag caggggaaca tcttctcatg
     2281 ctccgtgatg catgaggctc tgcacaaccg cttcacgcag aagagcctct ccctgtctcc
     2341 gggtaaatga gtgcgacggc cggcaagccc ccgctccccg ggctctcggg gtcgcgcgag
     2401 gaaagcttgg ccgccatggc ccaacttgtt tattgcagct tataatggtt acaaataaag
     2461 caatagcatc acaaatttca caaataaagc atttttttca ctgcattcta gttgtggttt
     2521 gtccaaactc atcaatgtat cttatcatgt ctggatcggg aattaattcg gcgcagcacc
     2581 atggcctgaa ataacctctg aaagaggaac ttggttaggt accttctgag gcggaaagaa
     2641 ccatctgtgg aatgtgtgtc agttagggtg tggaaagtcc ccaggctccc cagcaggcag
     2701 aagtatgcaa agcatgcatc tcaattagtc agcaaccagg tgtggaaagt ccccaggctc
     2761 cccagcaggc agaagtatgc aaagcatgca tctcaattag tcagcaacca tagtcccgcc
     2821 cctaactccg cccatcccgc ccctaactcc gcccagttcc gcccattctc cgccccatgg
     2881 ctgactaatt ttttttattt atgcagaggc cgaggccgcc tcggcctctg agctattcca
     2941 gaagtagtga ggaggctttt ttggaggcct aggcttttgc aaaaagctgt taacagcttg
     3001 gcactggccg tcgttttaca acgtcgtgac tgggaaaacc ctggcgttac ccaacttaat
     3061 cgccttgcag cacatccccc tttcgccagt tggcgtaata gcgaagaggc ccgcaccgat
     3121 cgcccttccc aacagttgcg cagcctgaat ggcgaatggc gcctgatgcg gtattttctc
     3181 cttacgcatc tgtgcggtat ttcacaccgc atannnnnnn nnnnnnnnnn nnnnnnnnnn
     3241 nnnnnnnnnn nnnnnnnnnn nnnnnnnnnn nnnnnnnnnn nnnnnnnnnn nnnnnnnnnn
     3301 nnnnnnnnnn nnnnnnnnnn nnnnnnnnnn nnnnnnnnnn nnnnnnnnnn nnnnncnnnn
     3361 nnnnnnnnnn nnnnnnnnnn nnnnnnnnnn nnnnnnnnnn nnnnnnnnnn nnnnnnnnnn
     3421 nnnnnnnnnn nnnnnnnnnn nnnnnnnnnn nnnnnnnnnn nnnnnnnnnn nnnnnnnnnn
     3481 nnnnnnnnnn nnnnnnncct ttgacgttgg agtccacgtt ctttaatagt ggactcttgt
     3541 tccaaactgg aacaacactc aaccctatct cgggctattc ttttgattta taagggattt
     3601 tgccgatttc ggcctattgg ttaaaaaatg agctgattta acaaaaattt aacgcgaatt
     3661 ttaacaaaat attaacgttt acaattttat ggtgcactct cagtacaatc tgctctgatg
     3721 ccgcatagtt aagccagccc cgacacccgc caacacccgc tgacgcgccc tgacgggctt
     3781 gtctgctccc ggcatccgct tacagacaag ctgtgaccgt ctccgggagc tgcatgtgtc
     3841 agaggttttc accgtcatca ccgaaacgcg cgagacgaaa gggcctcgtg atacgcctat
     3901 ttttataggt taatgtcatg ataataatgg tttcttagac gtcaggtggc acttttcggg
     3961 gaaatgtgcg cggaacccct atttgtttat ttttctaaat acattcaaat atgtatccgc
     4021 tcatgagaca ataaccctga taaatgcttc aataatattg aaaaaggaag agtatgagta
     4081 ttcaacattt ccgtgtcgcc cttattccct tttttgcggc attttgcctt cctgtttttg
     4141 ctcacccaga aacgctggtg aaagtaaaag atgctgaaga tcagttgggt gcacgagtgg
     4201 gttacatcga actggatctc aacagcggta agatccttga gagttttcgc cccgaagaac
     4261 gttttccaat gatgagcact tttaaagttc tgctatgtgg cgcggtatta tcccgtattg
     4321 acgccgggca agagcaactc ggtcgccgca tacactattc tcagaatgac ttggttgagt
     4381 actcaccagt cacagaaaag catcttacgg atggcatgac agtaagagaa ttatgcagtg
     4441 ctgccataac catgagtgat aacactgcgg ccaacttact tctgacaacg atcggaggac
     4501 cgaaggagct aaccgctttt ttgcacaaca tgggggatca tgtaactcgc cttgatcgtt
     4561 gggaaccgga gctgaatgaa gccataccaa acgacgagcg tgacaccacg atgcctgtag
     4621 caatggcaac aacgttgcgc aaactattaa ctggcgaact acttactcta gcttcccggc
     4681 aacaattaat agactggatg gaggcggata aagttgcagg accacttctg cgctcggccc
     4741 ttccggctgg ctggtttatt gctgataaat ctggagccgg tgagcgtggg tctcgcggta
     4801 tcattgcagc actggggcca gatggtaagc cctcccgtat cgtagttatc tacacgacgg
     4861 ggagtcaggc aactatggat gaacgaaata gacagatcgc tgagataggt gcctcactga
     4921 ttaagcattg gtaactgtca gaccaagttt actcatatat actttagatt gatttaaaac
     4981 ttcattttta atttaaaagg atctaggtga agatcctttt tgataatctc atgaccaaaa
     5041 tcccttaacg tgagttttcg ttccactgag cgtcagaccc cgtagaaaag atcaaaggat
     5101 cttcttgaga tccttttttt ctgcgcgtaa tctgctgctt gcaaacaaaa aaaccaccgc
     5161 taccagcggt ggtttgtttg ccggatcaag agctaccaac tctttttccg aaggtaactg
     5221 gcttcagcag agcgcagata ccaaatactg ttcttctagt gtagccgtag ttaggccacc
     5281 acttcaagaa ctctgtagca ccgcctacat acctcgctct gctaatcctg ttaccagtgg
     5341 ctgctgccag tggcgataag tcgtgtctta ccgggttgga ctcaagacga tagttaccgg
     5401 ataaggcgca gcggtcgggc tgaacggggg gttcgtgcac acagcccagc ttggagcgaa
     5461 cgacctacac cgaactgaga tacctacagc gtgagctatg agaaagcgcc acgcttcccg
     5521 aagggagaaa ggcggacagg tatccggtaa gcggcagggt cggaacagga gagcgcacga
     5581 gggagcttcc agggggaaac gcctggtatc tttatagtcc tgtcgggttt cgccacctct
     5641 gacttgagcg tcgatttttg tgatgctcgt caggggggcg gagcctatgg aaaaacgcca
     5701 gcaacgcggc ctttttacgg ttcctggcct tttgctggcc ttttgctcac atgttctttc
     5761 ctgcgttatc ccctgattct gtggataacc gtattaccgc ctttgagtga gctgataccg
     5821 ctcgccgcag ccgaacgacc gagcgcagcg agtcagtgag cgaggaagcg gaagagcgcc
     5881 ca
//
